Addgene plasmid #81840: pDONR223_ACVR2A_WT
Purpose: Gateway Donor vector containing ACVR2A , part of the Target Accelerator Plasmid Collection.
Depositing lab: Jesse Boehm & William Hahn & David Root. Depositing organization: Broad Institute. Publication: Systematic Functional Interrogation of Rare Cancer Variants Identifies Oncogenic Alleles. Kim E, Ilic N, Shrestha Y, Zou L, Kamburov A, Zhu C, Yang X, Lubonja R, Tran N, Nguyen C, Lawrence MS, Piccioni F, Bagul M, Doench JG, Chouinard CR, Wu X, Hogstrom L, Natoli T, Tamayo P, Horn H, Corsello SM, Lage K, Root DE, Subramanian A, Golub TR, Getz G, Boehm JS, Hahn WC. Cancer Discov. 2016 Jul;6(7):714-26. doi: 10.1158/2159-8290.CD-16-0160. Epub 2016 May 4. PubMed 27147599.
Backbone
  Vector backbone: pDONR223
  Backbone manufacturer: Invitrogen
  Backbone size w/o insert (bp): 2790
  Vector type: Gateway Entry vector
Growth in bacteria
  Bacterial resistance: Spectinomycin, 50 μg/mL
  Growth temperature: 37°C
  Growth strain: DH5alpha
  Copy number: High Copy
Gene/Insert
  Gene/Insert name: ACVR2A
  Species: H. sapiens (human)
  Mutation: WT
  GenBank ID: NM_001616.4
  Entrez Gene: ACVR2A (a.k.a. ACTRII, ACVR2)
  Promoter: None
  Cloning method: Gateway Cloning
  Sequencing primers: 5′ M13pUC-fwd; 3′ M13-Rev
Terms and licenses: Academic/Nonprofit Terms; Industry Terms: Not Available to Industry
Depositor comments: Closed state: stop codon immediately follows insert
How to cite: pDONR223_ACVR2A_WT was a gift from Jesse Boehm & William Hahn & David Root (Addgene plasmid # 81840 ; http://n2t.net/addgene:81840 ; RRID:Addgene_81840)
