[The description below was written by a language model from this plasmid's Addgene catalogue record and pLannotate feature annotations shown in this document.]
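Description:
pDONR223_ACVR2A_WT is a Gateway entry clone built on the Invitrogen pDONR223 backbone and carrying the wild-type human ACVR2A open reading frame. It is a bacterial propagation plasmid rather than an expression vector. A high-copy ColE1/pUC-type origin drives replication in E. coli, and selection relies on the aadA (SmR) aminoglycoside adenylyltransferase gene, which confers spectinomycin and streptomycin resistance. The sequenced record is 4,335 nt. Besides these elements, the annotation shows rrnB T1 and T2 transcription terminators, which in this backbone insulate the cloning region from read-through transcription. It also picks up short backbone remnants (lacZα, lacI and GmR fragments and a piece of the class 1 integron Pc promoter) that have no stated function here.

The ACVR2A coding sequence encodes the activin receptor type IIA, a transmembrane serine/threonine kinase that binds activins and inhibin A and phosphorylates type I receptors to activate SMAD signalling. It sits between two oppositely oriented attL recombination sites. The annotation software labels both as an attL3 variant, but functionally they are the sites through which LR Clonase transfers the ORF directionally into any compatible attR destination vector. The catalogue lists no promoter for the insert. The only nearby promoter is a T7 promoter outside the downstream attL site, pointing back toward the insert in the antisense direction. The clone is in the "closed" configuration, with a stop codon directly after the ORF, so it yields native or N-terminally tagged protein but not C-terminal fusions. It belongs to the Target Accelerator Plasmid Collection and serves as the wild-type reference for studies that functionally test cancer-associated gene variants.
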