Features (pLannotate 1.2.2; 12 found; start..end, strand, type, name):
     38..74      -  CDS            lacZα (fragment): LacZα fragment of β-galactosidase; lacZ fragment
     91..186     +  protein_bind   attL3: mutant version of attL; recombination site for the Gateway® LR reaction LR Clonase™
    192..1730    +  CDS            ACVR2A: AVR2A_HUMAN - Also known as ACVR2. Experimental evidence at protein level: Swiss-Prot protein existence level 1. On ligand binding, forms a receptor complex consisting of two type II and two type I transmembrane serine/threonine kinases. Type II receptors phosphorylate and activate type I receptors which autophosphorylate, then bind and activate SMAD transcriptional regulators. Receptor for activin A, activin B and inhibin A (PubMed:17911401). Mediates induction of adipogenesis by GDF6 (By similarity). From Homo sapiens (Human).
   1738..1833    -  protein_bind   attL3: mutant version of attL; recombination site for the Gateway® LR reaction LR Clonase™
   1852..1870    -  promoter       T7 promoter: promoter for bacteriophage T7 RNA polymerase
   2060..2083    +  promoter       Pc promoter (fragment): intI1 (promoter lies within the coding sequence); class 1 integron promoter
   2259..2315    +  CDS            GmR (fragment): gentamycin acetyltransferase; aacC1; confers resistance to gentamycin
   2322..3113    +  CDS            SmR: aminoglycoside adenylyltransferase (Murphy, 1985); aadA; confers resistance to spectinomycin and streptomycin
   3206..3794    +  rep_origin     ori: high-copy-number ColE1/pMB1/pBR322/pUC origin of replication
   3977..4069    +  CDS            lacI (fragment): lac repressor; lacI; The lac repressor binds to the lac operator to inhibit transcription in E. coli. This inhibition can be relieved by adding lactose or isopropyl-β-D-thiogalactopyranoside (IPTG).
   4124..4151    -  terminator     rrnB T2 terminator: transcription terminator T2 from the E. coli rrnB gene
   4283..4326    +  terminator     rrnB T1 terminator: Escherichia coli rrnB; transcription terminator T1 from the E. coli rrnB gene
>Addgene plasmid #81840 | pDONR223_ACVR2A_WT | addgene full sequence | sequence record 168726 | Addgene NGS Result
GGCAGTTCCCTACTCTCGCGTTAACGCTAGCATGGATGTTTTCCCAGTCACGACGTTGTAAAACGACGGC
CAGTCTTAAGCTCGGGCCCCAAATAATGATTTTATTTTGACTGATAGTGACCTGTTCGTTGCAACAAATT
GATGAGCAATGCTTTTTTATAATGCCAACTTTGTACAAAAAAGTTGGCACCATGGGAGCTGCTGCAAAGT
TGGCGTTTGCCGTCTTTCTTATCTCCTGTTCTTCAGGTGCTATACTTGGTAGATCAGAAACTCAGGAGTG
TCTTTTCTTTAATGCTAATTGGGAAAAAGACAGAACCAATCAAACTGGTGTTGAACCGTGTTATGGTGAC
AAAGATAAACGGCGGCATTGTTTTGCTACCTGGAAGAATATTTCTGGTTCCATTGAAATAGTGAAACAAG
GTTGTTGGCTGGATGATATCAACTGCTATGACAGGACTGATTGTGTAGAAAAAAAAGACAGCCCTGAAGT
ATATTTTTGTTGCTGTGAGGGCAATATGTGTAATGAAAAGTTTTCTTATTTTCCAGAGATGGAAGTCACA
CAGCCCACTTCAAATCCAGTTACACCTAAGCCACCCTATTACAACATCCTGCTCTATTCCTTGGTGCCAC
TTATGTTAATTGCGGGGATTGTCATTTGTGCATTTTGGGTGTACAGGCATCACAAGATGGCCTACCCTCC
TGTACTTGTTCCAACTCAAGACCCAGGACCACCCCCACCTTCTCCATTACTAGGTTTGAAACCACTGCAG
TTATTAGAAGTGAAAGCAAGGGGAAGATTTGGTTGTGTCTGGAAAGCCCAGTTGCTTAACGAATATGTGG
CTGTCAAAATATTTCCAATACAGGACAAACAGTCATGGCAAAATGAATACGAAGTCTACAGTTTGCCTGG
AATGAAGCATGAGAACATATTACAGTTCATTGGTGCAGAAAAACGAGGCACCAGTGTTGATGTGGATCTT
TGGCTGATCACAGCATTTCATGAAAAGGGTTCACTATCAGACTTTCTTAAGGCTAATGTGGTCTCTTGGA
ATGAACTGTGTCATATTGCAGAAACCATGGCTAGAGGATTGGCATATTTACATGAGGATATACCTGGCCT
AAAAGATGGCCACAAACCTGCCATATCTCACAGGGACATCAAAAGTAAAAATGTGCTGTTGAAAAACAAC
CTGACAGCTTGCATTGCTGACTTTGGGTTGGCCTTAAAATTTGAGGCTGGCAAGTCTGCAGGCGATACCC
ATGGACAGGTTGGTACCCGGAGGTACATGGCTCCAGAGGTATTAGAGGGTGCTATAAACTTCCAAAGGGA
TGCATTTTTGAGGATAGATATGTATGCCATGGGATTAGTCCTATGGGAACTGGCTTCTCGCTGTACTGCT
GCAGATGGACCTGTAGATGAATACATGTTGCCATTTGAGGAGGAAATTGGCCAGCATCCATCTCTTGAAG
ACATGCAGGAAGTTGTTGTGCATAAAAAAAAGAGGCCTGTTTTAAGAGATTATTGGCAGAAACATGCTGG
AATGGCAATGCTCTGTGAAACCATTGAAGAATGTTGGGATCACGACGCAGAAGCCAGGTTATCAGCTGGA
TGTGTAGGTGAAAGAATTACCCAGATGCAGAGACTAACAAATATTATTACCACAGAGGACATTGTAACAG
TGGTCACAATGGTGACAAATGTTGACTTTCCTCCCAAAGAATCTAGTCTATGATTGCCAACTTTCTTGTA
CAAAGTTGGCATTATAAGAAAGCATTGCTTATCAATTTGTTGCAACGAACAGGTCACTATCAGTCAAAAT
AAAATCATTATTTGCCATCCAGCTGATATCCCCTATAGTGAGTCGTATTACATGGTCATAGCTGTTTCCT
GGCAGCTCTGGCCCGTGTCTCAAAATCTCTGATGTTACATTGCACAAGATAAAAATATATCATCATGCCT
CCTCTAGACCAGCCAGGACAGAAATGCCTCGACTTCGCTGCTACCCAAGGTTGCCGGGTGACGCACACCG
TGGAAACGGATGAAGGCACGAACCCAGTGGACATAAGCCTGTTCGGTTCGTAAGCTGTAATGCAAGTAGC
GTATGCGCTCACGCAACTGGTCCAGAACCTTGACCGAACGCAGCGGTGGTAACGGCGCAGTGGCGGTTTT
CATGGCTTGTTATGACTGTTTTTTTGGGGTACAGTCTATGCCTCGGGCATCCAAGCAGCAAGCGCGTTAC
GCCGTGGGTCGATGTTTGATGTTATGGAGCAGCAACGATGTTACGCAGCAGGGCAGTCGCCCTAAAACAA
AGTTAAACATTATGAGGGAAGCGGTGATCGCCGAAGTATCGACTCAACTATCAGAGGTAGTTGGCGTCAT
CGAGCGCCATCTCGAACCGACGTTGCTGGCCGTACATTTGTACGGCTCCGCAGTGGATGGCGGCCTGAAG
CCACACAGTGATATTGATTTGCTGGTTACGGTGACCGTAAGGCTTGATGAAACAACGCGGCGAGCTTTGA
TCAACGACCTTTTGGAAACTTCGGCTTCCCCTGGAGAGAGCGAGATTCTCCGCGCTGTAGAAGTCACCAT
TGTTGTGCACGACGACATCATTCCGTGGCGTTATCCAGCTAAGCGCGAACTGCAATTTGGAGAATGGCAG
CGCAATGACATTCTTGCAGGTATCTTCGAGCCAGCCACGATCGACATTGATCTGGCTATCTTGCTGACAA
AAGCAAGAGAACATAGCGTTGCCTTGGTAGGTCCAGCGGCGGAGGAACTCTTTGATCCGGTTCCTGAACA
GGATCTATTTGAGGCGCTAAATGAAACCTTAACGCTATGGAACTCGCCGCCCGACTGGGCTGGCGATGAG
CGAAATGTAGTGCTTACGTTGTCCCGCATTTGGTACAGCGCAGTAACCGGCAAAATCGCGCCGAAGGATG
TCGCTGCCGACTGGGCAATGGAGCGCCTGCCGGCCCAGTATCAGCCCGTCATACTTGAAGCTAGACAGGC
TTATCTTGGACAAGAAGAAGATCGCTTGGCCTCGCGCGCAGATCAGTTGGAAGAATTTGTCCACTACGTG
AAAGGCGAGATCACCAAGGTAGTCGGCAAATAACCCTCGAGCCACCCATGACCAAAATCCCTTAACGTGA
GTTACGCGTCGTTCCACTGAGCGTCAGACCCCGTAGAAAAGATCAAAGGATCTTCTTGAGATCCTTTTTT
TCTGCGCGTAATCTGCTGCTTGCAAACAAAAAAACCACCGCTACCAGCGGTGGTTTGTTTGCCGGATCAA
GAGCTACCAACTCTTTTTCCGAAGGTAACTGGCTTCAGCAGAGCGCAGATACCAAATACTGTTCTTCTAG
TGTAGCCGTAGTTAGGCCACCACTTCAAGAACTCTGTAGCACCGCCTACATACCTCGCTCTGCTAATCCT
GTTACCAGTGGCTGCTGCCAGTGGCGATAAGTCGTGTCTTACCGGGTTGGACTCAAGACGATAGTTACCG
GATAAGGCGCAGCGGTCGGGCTGAACGGGGGGTTCGTGCACACAGCCCAGCTTGGAGCGAACGACCTACA
CCGAACTGAGATACCTACAGCGTGAGCTATGAGAAAGCGCCACGCTTCCCGAAGGGAGAAAGGCGGACAG
GTATCCGGTAAGCGGCAGGGTCGGAACAGGAGAGCGCACGAGGGAGCTTCCAGGGGGAAACGCCTGGTAT
CTTTATAGTCCTGTCGGGTTTCGCCACCTCTGACTTGAGCGTCGATTTTTGTGATGCTCGTCAGGGGGGC
GGAGCCTATGGAAAAACGCCAGCAACGCGGCCTTTTTACGGTTCCTGGCCTTTTGCTGGCCTTTTGCTCA
CATGTTCTTTCCTGCGTTATCCCCTGATTCTGTGGATAACCGTATTACCGCCTTTGAGTGAGCTGATACC
GCTCGCCGCAGCCGAACGACCGAGCGCAGCGAGTCAGTGAGCGAGGAAGCGGAAGAGCGCCCAATACGCA
AACCGCCTCTCCCCGCGCGTTGGCCGATTCATTAATGCAGCTGGCACGACAGGTTTCCCGACTGGAAAGC
GGGCAGTGAGCGCAACGCAATTAATACGCGTACCGCTAGCCAGGAAGAGTTTGTAGAAACGCAAAAAGGC
CATCCGTCAGGATGGCCTTCTGCTTAGTTTGATGCCTGGCAGTTTATGGCGGGCGTCCTGCCCGCCACCC
TCCGGGCCGTTGCTTCACAACGTTCAAATCCGCTCCCGGCGGATTTGTCCTACTCAGGAGAGCGTTCACC
GACAAACAACAGATAAAACGAAAGGCCCAGTCTTCCGACTGAGCCTTTCGTTTTATTTGATGCCT
