>Addgene plasmid #81840 | pDONR223_ACVR2A_WT | depositor partial sequence | sequence record 155159 | Insert sequence
ATGGGAGCTGCTGCAAAGTTGGCGTTTGCCGTCTTTCTTATCTCCTGTTCTTCAGGTGCTATACTTGGTA
GATCAGAAACTCAGGAGTGTCTTTTCTTTAATGCTAATTGGGAAAAAGACAGAACCAATCAAACTGGTGT
TGAACCGTGTTATGGTGACAAAGATAAACGGCGGCATTGTTTTGCTACCTGGAAGAATATTTCTGGTTCC
ATTGAAATAGTGAAACAAGGTTGTTGGCTGGATGATATCAACTGCTATGACAGGACTGATTGTGTAGAAA
AAAAAGACAGCCCTGAAGTATATTTTTGTTGCTGTGAGGGCAATATGTGTAATGAAAAGTTTTCTTATTT
TCCAGAGATGGAAGTCACACAGCCCACTTCAAATCCAGTTACACCTAAGCCACCCTATTACAACATCCTG
CTCTATTCCTTGGTGCCACTTATGTTAATTGCGGGGATTGTCATTTGTGCATTTTGGGTGTACAGGCATC
ACAAGATGGCCTACCCTCCTGTACTTGTTCCAACTCAAGACCCAGGACCACCCCCACCTTCTCCATTACT
AGGTTTGAAACCACTGCAGTTATTAGAAGTGAAAGCAAGGGGAAGATTTGGTTGTGTCTGGAAAGCCCAG
TTGCTTAACGAATATGTGGCTGTCAAAATATTTCCAATACAGGACAAACAGTCATGGCAAAATGAATACG
AAGTCTACAGTTTGCCTGGAATGAAGCATGAGAACATATTACAGTTCATTGGTGCAGAAAAACGAGGCAC
CAGTGTTGATGTGGATCTTTGGCTGATCACAGCATTTCATGAAAAGGGTTCACTATCAGACTTTCTTAAG
GCTAATGTGGTCTCTTGGAATGAACTGTGTCATATTGCAGAAACCATGGCTAGAGGATTGGCATATTTAC
ATGAGGATATACCTGGCCTAAAAGATGGCCACAAACCTGCCATATCTCACAGGGACATCAAAAGTAAAAA
TGTGCTGTTGAAAAACAACCTGACAGCTTGCATTGCTGACTTTGGGTTGGCCTTAAAATTTGAGGCTGGC
AAGTCTGCAGGCGATACCCATGGACAGGTTGGTACCCGGAGGTACATGGCTCCAGAGGTATTAGAGGGTG
CTATAAACTTCCAAAGGGATGCATTTTTGAGGATAGATATGTATGCCATGGGATTAGTCCTATGGGAACT
GGCTTCTCGCTGTACTGCTGCAGATGGACCTGTAGATGAATACATGTTGCCATTTGAGGAGGAAATTGGC
CAGCATCCATCTCTTGAAGACATGCAGGAAGTTGTTGTGCATAAAAAAAAGAGGCCTGTTTTAAGAGATT
ATTGGCAGAAACATGCTGGAATGGCAATGCTCTGTGAAACCATTGAAGAATGTTGGGATCACGACGCAGA
AGCCAGGTTATCAGCTGGATGTGTAGGTGAAAGAATTACCCAGATGCAGAGACTAACAAATATTATTACC
ACAGAGGACATTGTAACAGTGGTCACAATGGTGACAAATGTTGACTTTCCTCCCAAAGAATCTAGTCTA
